Addgene plasmid #210219: prDNA spacer-LacOx50-20xMS2-Hyg
Purpose: Integrates 50xLacO repeats and 24xMS2 repeats with a hygromycin drug selection marker into the rDNA spacer.
Depositing lab: Calvin Tiengwe. Depositing organization: Imperial College London. Publication: Imaging of genomic loci in Trypanosoma brucei using an optimised LacO-LacI system. Budzak J, Goodwin I, Tiengwe C, Rudenko G. Mol Biochem Parasitol. 2023 Dec;256:111598. doi: 10.1016/j.molbiopara.2023.111598. Epub 2023 Nov 3. PubMed 37923299.
Backbone
  Vector backbone: pGEM-3
  Backbone manufacturer: Promega
  Backbone size w/o insert (bp): 2413
  Total vector size (bp): 8225
  Selectable markers: Hygromycin
Growth in bacteria
  Bacterial resistance: Ampicillin, 100 μg/mL
  Growth temperature: 37°C
  Growth strain: DH5alpha
  Copy number: Unknown
Gene/Insert 1
  Gene/Insert name: 50xLacO repeats derived from: PMID: 12864855.
  Species: Synthetic; E. coli
  Insert size (bp): 1887
Gene/Insert 2
  Gene/Insert name: 24xMS2 repeats derived from Addgene plasmid # 31865
  Insert size (bp): 1250
Terms and licenses: Academic/Nonprofit Terms; Industry Terms: Not Available to Industry
Depositor comments: Digest with NotI for transfection into trypanosomes.
How to cite: prDNA spacer-LacOx50-20xMS2-Hyg was a gift from Calvin Tiengwe (Addgene plasmid # 210219 ; http://n2t.net/addgene:210219 ; RRID:Addgene_210219)
