[The description below was written by a language model from this plasmid's Addgene catalogue record and pLannotate feature annotations shown in this document.]
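Description:
prDNA spacer-LacOx50-20xMS2-Hyg is an integrative targeting plasmid for Trypanosoma brucei, built on a pGEM-3 bacterial cloning backbone. In E. coli it is maintained through a high-copy ColE1/pUC-type origin and selected with ampicillin via the β-lactamase gene and its promoter. The annotation also picks up short remnants of rop, bom, the tetracycline resistance gene and lacI, which appear to be non-functional leftovers of earlier cloning vectors. The plasmid has no means of replication in trypanosomes. Instead, it is linearised with NotI before transfection so that it can insert into the ribosomal DNA spacer, and integrants are selected with hygromycin through the aph(4)-Ia (HygR) coding sequence.

The payload is a pair of tandem repeat arrays. The first is a block of about 50 lac operator sites, seen in the feature table as a dense run of operator annotations spanning roughly 1.8 kb on one strand. An isolated "T5 promoter" fragment within this run most likely reflects that promoter's embedded operator rather than a real promoter. When a fluorescently tagged LacI protein is expressed in the same cell, it binds the array and marks the tagged genomic locus as a visible spot, which matches the LacO-LacI locus imaging described in the associated publication. The second array consists of MS2 stem-loop repeats, which are normally used to visualise transcripts through MS2 coat protein fusions.

The record is inconsistent in several places. The plasmid name says 20 MS2 copies, whereas the purpose and insert fields say 24. The MS2 repeats, the rDNA spacer targeting sequence and the elements driving HygR expression are not annotated in the feature table. The sequenced record is 7,731 nt, shorter than the stated 8,225 bp total, which may reflect the difficulty of assembling repeats or a loss of repeat units.
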