Features (pLannotate 1.2.2; 49 found; start..end, strand, type, name):
    422..1447    +  CDS            HygR: aminoglycoside phosphotransferase from E. coli; aph(4)-Ia; confers resistance to hygromycin
   3124..3214    +  CDS            TcR (fragment): tetracycline efflux protein; tet; confers resistance to tetracycline
   3214..3264    -  misc_feature   bom (fragment): basis of mobility region from pBR322
   3366..3401    -  CDS            rop (fragment): Rop protein, which maintains plasmids at low copy number; rop
   3504..3608    +  promoter       AmpR promoter: bla
   3609..4469    +  CDS            AmpR: β-lactamase; bla; confers resistance to ampicillin, carbenicillin, and related antibiotics
   4640..5228    +  rep_origin     ori: high-copy-number ColE1/pMB1/pBR322/pUC origin of replication
   5411..5464    +  CDS            lacI (fragment): lac repressor; lacI; The lac repressor binds to the lac operator to inhibit transcription in E. coli. This inhibition can be relieved by adding lactose or isopropyl-β-D-thiogalactopyranoside (IPTG).
   6372..6388    -  protein_bind   lac operator: The lac repressor binds to the lac operator to inhibit transcription in E. coli. This inhibition can be relieved by adding lactose or isopropyl-β-D-thiogalactopyranoside (IPTG). lac repressor encoded by lacI
   6451..6467    -  protein_bind   lac operator: The lac repressor binds to the lac operator to inhibit transcription in E. coli. This inhibition can be relieved by adding lactose or isopropyl-β-D-thiogalactopyranoside (IPTG). lac repressor encoded by lacI
   6480..6500    -  protein_bind   lac operator (fragment): The lac repressor binds to the lac operator to inhibit transcription in E. coli. This inhibition can be relieved by adding lactose or isopropyl-β-D-thiogalactopyranoside (IPTG). lac repressor encoded by lacI
   6590..6606    -  protein_bind   lac operator: The lac repressor binds to the lac operator to inhibit transcription in E. coli. This inhibition can be relieved by adding lactose or isopropyl-β-D-thiogalactopyranoside (IPTG). lac repressor encoded by lacI
   6621..6637    -  protein_bind   lac operator: The lac repressor binds to the lac operator to inhibit transcription in E. coli. This inhibition can be relieved by adding lactose or isopropyl-β-D-thiogalactopyranoside (IPTG). lac repressor encoded by lacI
   6670..6686    -  protein_bind   lac operator: The lac repressor binds to the lac operator to inhibit transcription in E. coli. This inhibition can be relieved by adding lactose or isopropyl-β-D-thiogalactopyranoside (IPTG). lac repressor encoded by lacI
   6701..6717    -  protein_bind   lac operator: The lac repressor binds to the lac operator to inhibit transcription in E. coli. This inhibition can be relieved by adding lactose or isopropyl-β-D-thiogalactopyranoside (IPTG). lac repressor encoded by lacI
   6732..6748    -  protein_bind   lac operator: The lac repressor binds to the lac operator to inhibit transcription in E. coli. This inhibition can be relieved by adding lactose or isopropyl-β-D-thiogalactopyranoside (IPTG). lac repressor encoded by lacI
   6811..6827    -  protein_bind   lac operator: The lac repressor binds to the lac operator to inhibit transcription in E. coli. This inhibition can be relieved by adding lactose or isopropyl-β-D-thiogalactopyranoside (IPTG). lac repressor encoded by lacI
   6842..6858    -  protein_bind   lac operator: The lac repressor binds to the lac operator to inhibit transcription in E. coli. This inhibition can be relieved by adding lactose or isopropyl-β-D-thiogalactopyranoside (IPTG). lac repressor encoded by lacI
   6891..6907    -  protein_bind   lac operator: The lac repressor binds to the lac operator to inhibit transcription in E. coli. This inhibition can be relieved by adding lactose or isopropyl-β-D-thiogalactopyranoside (IPTG). lac repressor encoded by lacI
   6952..6968    -  protein_bind   lac operator: The lac repressor binds to the lac operator to inhibit transcription in E. coli. This inhibition can be relieved by adding lactose or isopropyl-β-D-thiogalactopyranoside (IPTG). lac repressor encoded by lacI
   7004..7020    -  protein_bind   lac operator (fragment): The lac repressor binds to the lac operator to inhibit transcription in E. coli. This inhibition can be relieved by adding lactose or isopropyl-β-D-thiogalactopyranoside (IPTG). lac repressor encoded by lacI
   7033..7049    -  protein_bind   lac operator: The lac repressor binds to the lac operator to inhibit transcription in E. coli. This inhibition can be relieved by adding lactose or isopropyl-β-D-thiogalactopyranoside (IPTG). lac repressor encoded by lacI
   7064..7080    -  protein_bind   lac operator: The lac repressor binds to the lac operator to inhibit transcription in E. coli. This inhibition can be relieved by adding lactose or isopropyl-β-D-thiogalactopyranoside (IPTG). lac repressor encoded by lacI
   7111..7131    -  protein_bind   lac operator (fragment): The lac repressor binds to the lac operator to inhibit transcription in E. coli. This inhibition can be relieved by adding lactose or isopropyl-β-D-thiogalactopyranoside (IPTG). lac repressor encoded by lacI
   7146..7163    -  protein_bind   lac operator (fragment): The lac repressor binds to the lac operator to inhibit transcription in E. coli. This inhibition can be relieved by adding lactose or isopropyl-β-D-thiogalactopyranoside (IPTG). lac repressor encoded by lacI
   7170..7186    -  protein_bind   lac operator: The lac repressor binds to the lac operator to inhibit transcription in E. coli. This inhibition can be relieved by adding lactose or isopropyl-β-D-thiogalactopyranoside (IPTG). lac repressor encoded by lacI
   7219..7235    -  protein_bind   lac operator: The lac repressor binds to the lac operator to inhibit transcription in E. coli. This inhibition can be relieved by adding lactose or isopropyl-β-D-thiogalactopyranoside (IPTG). lac repressor encoded by lacI
   7250..7266    -  protein_bind   lac operator: The lac repressor binds to the lac operator to inhibit transcription in E. coli. This inhibition can be relieved by adding lactose or isopropyl-β-D-thiogalactopyranoside (IPTG). lac repressor encoded by lacI
   7279..7299    -  protein_bind   lac operator (fragment): The lac repressor binds to the lac operator to inhibit transcription in E. coli. This inhibition can be relieved by adding lactose or isopropyl-β-D-thiogalactopyranoside (IPTG). lac repressor encoded by lacI
   7330..7346    -  protein_bind   lac operator: The lac repressor binds to the lac operator to inhibit transcription in E. coli. This inhibition can be relieved by adding lactose or isopropyl-β-D-thiogalactopyranoside (IPTG). lac repressor encoded by lacI
   7361..7377    -  protein_bind   lac operator: The lac repressor binds to the lac operator to inhibit transcription in E. coli. This inhibition can be relieved by adding lactose or isopropyl-β-D-thiogalactopyranoside (IPTG). lac repressor encoded by lacI
   7392..7408    -  protein_bind   lac operator: The lac repressor binds to the lac operator to inhibit transcription in E. coli. This inhibition can be relieved by adding lactose or isopropyl-β-D-thiogalactopyranoside (IPTG). lac repressor encoded by lacI
   7440..7456    -  protein_bind   lac operator: The lac repressor binds to the lac operator to inhibit transcription in E. coli. This inhibition can be relieved by adding lactose or isopropyl-β-D-thiogalactopyranoside (IPTG). lac repressor encoded by lacI
   7471..7487    -  protein_bind   lac operator: The lac repressor binds to the lac operator to inhibit transcription in E. coli. This inhibition can be relieved by adding lactose or isopropyl-β-D-thiogalactopyranoside (IPTG). lac repressor encoded by lacI
   7502..7518    -  protein_bind   lac operator: The lac repressor binds to the lac operator to inhibit transcription in E. coli. This inhibition can be relieved by adding lactose or isopropyl-β-D-thiogalactopyranoside (IPTG). lac repressor encoded by lacI
   7548..7568    -  protein_bind   lac operator (fragment): The lac repressor binds to the lac operator to inhibit transcription in E. coli. This inhibition can be relieved by adding lactose or isopropyl-β-D-thiogalactopyranoside (IPTG). lac repressor encoded by lacI
   7581..7597    -  protein_bind   lac operator: The lac repressor binds to the lac operator to inhibit transcription in E. coli. This inhibition can be relieved by adding lactose or isopropyl-β-D-thiogalactopyranoside (IPTG). lac repressor encoded by lacI
   7612..7628    -  protein_bind   lac operator: The lac repressor binds to the lac operator to inhibit transcription in E. coli. This inhibition can be relieved by adding lactose or isopropyl-β-D-thiogalactopyranoside (IPTG). lac repressor encoded by lacI
   7661..7677    -  protein_bind   lac operator: The lac repressor binds to the lac operator to inhibit transcription in E. coli. This inhibition can be relieved by adding lactose or isopropyl-β-D-thiogalactopyranoside (IPTG). lac repressor encoded by lacI
   7684..7702    -  promoter       T5 promoter (fragment): bacteriophage T5 promoter for E. coli RNA polymerase, with embedded lac operator
   7722..7738    -  protein_bind   lac operator: The lac repressor binds to the lac operator to inhibit transcription in E. coli. This inhibition can be relieved by adding lactose or isopropyl-β-D-thiogalactopyranoside (IPTG). lac repressor encoded by lacI
   7801..7817    -  protein_bind   lac operator: The lac repressor binds to the lac operator to inhibit transcription in E. coli. This inhibition can be relieved by adding lactose or isopropyl-β-D-thiogalactopyranoside (IPTG). lac repressor encoded by lacI
   7832..7848    -  protein_bind   lac operator: The lac repressor binds to the lac operator to inhibit transcription in E. coli. This inhibition can be relieved by adding lactose or isopropyl-β-D-thiogalactopyranoside (IPTG). lac repressor encoded by lacI
   7879..7899    -  protein_bind   lac operator (fragment): The lac repressor binds to the lac operator to inhibit transcription in E. coli. This inhibition can be relieved by adding lactose or isopropyl-β-D-thiogalactopyranoside (IPTG). lac repressor encoded by lacI
   7912..7928    -  protein_bind   lac operator: The lac repressor binds to the lac operator to inhibit transcription in E. coli. This inhibition can be relieved by adding lactose or isopropyl-β-D-thiogalactopyranoside (IPTG). lac repressor encoded by lacI
   7943..7959    -  protein_bind   lac operator: The lac repressor binds to the lac operator to inhibit transcription in E. coli. This inhibition can be relieved by adding lactose or isopropyl-β-D-thiogalactopyranoside (IPTG). lac repressor encoded by lacI
   8021..8037    -  protein_bind   lac operator: The lac repressor binds to the lac operator to inhibit transcription in E. coli. This inhibition can be relieved by adding lactose or isopropyl-β-D-thiogalactopyranoside (IPTG). lac repressor encoded by lacI
   8052..8068    -  protein_bind   lac operator: The lac repressor binds to the lac operator to inhibit transcription in E. coli. This inhibition can be relieved by adding lactose or isopropyl-β-D-thiogalactopyranoside (IPTG). lac repressor encoded by lacI
   8101..8117    -  protein_bind   lac operator: The lac repressor binds to the lac operator to inhibit transcription in E. coli. This inhibition can be relieved by adding lactose or isopropyl-β-D-thiogalactopyranoside (IPTG). lac repressor encoded by lacI
>Addgene plasmid #210219 | prDNA spacer-LacOx50-20xMS2-Hyg | depositor full sequence | sequence record 409854 | prDNA spacer-LacOx50-20xMS2-Hyg sequence 8225 bps
TTTCCACCCAGCGCGGGTGCATTCTGGCTCTTATATATACTTATTGTCATGACAGAGTATATTGTACTGT
GTTGATAAGGGACGGGTAACTGTATTGAAGAGCCGATGCTTTTGACATGTTAGATATAATATGTTTTATT
GTAAAGTCAATACAACACACAATAGGATAATAATGATAAAGTTAAAAAAGTATATATAGTAATAGAAATA
TATCTTATATAGGAAAGATTAAGCAGTAAAAGTAGCGCTTACGGCGTACGGAGCAGGAGAGCAACTGACC
GCTCTCAGAGCCCGGGCACAGCAAGGTCTTCTGAAATTCATGTTTTTTTTTTTTTTACTCTGCATTGCAG
TCTCCGCTCTTATTTAGTTTTGCTTTACGTAAGGTCTCGTTGCTGCCATAAAATAAGCTCTAGAACTAGT
GATGAAAAAGCCTGAACTCACCGCGACGTCTGTCGAGAAGTTTCTGATCGAAAAGTTCGACAGCGTCTCC
GACCTGATGCAGCTCTCGGAGGGCGAAGAATCTCGTGCTTTCAGCTTCGATGTAGGAGGGCGTGGATATG
TCCTGCGGGTAAATAGCTGCGCCGATGGTTTCTACAAAGATCGTTATGTTTATCGGCACTTTGCATCGGC
CGCGCTCCCGATTCCGGAAGTGCTTGACATTGGGGAATTCAGCGAGAGCCTGACCTATTGCATCTCCCGC
CGTGCACAGGGTGTCACGTTGCAAGACCTGCCTGAAACCGAACTGCCCGCTGTTCTGCAGCCGGTCGCGG
AGGCCATGGATGCGATCGCTGCGGCCGATCTTAGCCAGACGAGCGGGTTCGGCCCATTCGGACCGCAAGG
AATCGGTCAATACACTACATGGCGTGATTTCATATGCGCGATTGCTGATCCCCATGTGTATCACTGGCAA
ACTGTGATGGACGACACCGTCAGTGCGTCCGTCGCGCAGGCTCTCGATGAGCTGATGCTTTGGGCCGAGG
ACTGCCCCGAAGTCCGGCACCTCGTGCACGCGGATTTCGGCTCCAACAATGTCCTGACGGACAATGGCCG
CATAACAGCGGTCATTGACTGGAGCGAGGCGATGTTCGGGGATTCCCAATACGAGGTCGCCAACATCTTC
TTCTGGAGGCCGTGGTTGGCTTGTATGGAGCAGCAGACGCGCTACTTCGAGCGGAGGCATCCGGAGCTTG
CAGGATCGCCGCGGCTCCGGGCGTATATGCTCCGCATTGGTCTTGACCAACTCTATCAGAGCTTGGTTGA
CGGCAATTTCGATGATGCAGCTTGGGCGCAGGGTCGATGCGACGCAATCGTCCGATCCGGAGCCGGGACT
GTCGGGCGTACACAAATCGCCCGCAGAAGCGCGGCCGTCTGGACCGATGGCTGTGTAGAAGTACTCGCCG
ATAGTGGAAACCGACGCCCCAGCACTCGTCCGAGGGCAAAGGAATAGAGGCCTCGGAGATCCTAACACCG
GGTTGTGTGGCCAAAATTGTTCTGTAGTCGCTGTGAGTTGACACGGCTAGTGCTTATGATTTTCCTCGCG
TGTGGTGCCTGTACTCAGCCCTATGCCTTATTTGCAACACATTTACGTACAGCGCACAAGAGAAGAGAAG
ATCACTTGAAGATAATAAATATAGGGTTGTAGGCATCTTGTTTAACTCAAATTTTCTCGTCTTGGTGTGT
CGACATGATTGAAATAGTGCCACCAGTTGTGTTTGATGCGTTTGTTATCTATGCAGTATTGCACAGCAAG
GTCTTCTGAAATTCATGTTTTTTTTTTTTTACTCTGCATTGCAGTCTCCGCTCTTATTTAGTTTTGCTTT
ACGTAAGGTCTCGTTGCTGCCATAAAATAAAATTCCTGCAGCTACGGTACTTATTGCCAAGAAAGCACGA
GCATCAGCCGTGCCTCCAGGTCGAATCTTCAAACGACGACGATCACGCGTCGCTCCAGTATTCCAGGGTT
CATCAGATCCTACGGTACTTATTGCCAAGAAAGCACGAGCATCAGCCGTGCCTCCAGGTCGAATCTTCAA
ACGACGACGATCACGCGTCGCTCCAGTATTCCAGGGTTCATCAGATCCTACGGTACTTATTGCCAAGAAA
GCACGAGCATCAGCCGTGCCTCCAGGTCGAATCTTCAAACGACGACGATCACGCGTCGCTCCAGTATTCC
AGGGTTCATCAGATCCTACGGTACTTATTGCCAAGAAAGCACGAGCATCAGCCGTGCCTCCAGGTCGAAT
CTTCAAACGACGACGATCACGCGTCGCTCCAGTATTCCAGGGTTCATCAGATCCTACGGTACTTATTGCC
AAGAAAGCACGAGCATCAGCCGTGCCTCCAGGTCGAATCTTCAAACGACGACGATCACGCGTCGCTCCAG
TATTCCAGGGTTCATCAGATCCTACGGTACTTATTGCCAAGAAAGCACGAGCATCAGCCGTGCCTCCAGG
TCGAATCTTCAAACGACGACGATCACGCGTCGCTCCAGTATTCCAGGGTTCATCAGATCCTACGGTACTT
ATTGCCAAGAAAGCACGAGCATCAGCCGTGCCTCCAGGTCGAATCTTCAAACGACGACGATCACGCGTCG
CTCCAGTATTCCAGGGTTCATCAGATCCTACGGTACTTATTGCCAAGAAAGCACGAGCATCAGCCGTGCC
TCCAGGTCGAATCTTCAAACGACGACGATCACGCGTCGCTCCAGTATTCCAGGGTTCATCAGATCCTACG
GTACTTATTGCCAAGAAAGCACGAGCATCAGCCGTGCCTCCAGGTCGAATCTTCAAACGACGACGATCAC
GCGTCGCTCCAGTATTCCAGGGTTCATCAGATCCTACGGTACTTATTGCCAAGAAAGCACGAGCATCAGC
CGTGCCTCCAGGTCGAATCTTCAAACGACGACGATCACGCGTCGCTCCAGTATTCCAGGGTTCATCAGAT
CCTACGGTACTTATTGCCAAGAAAGCACGAGCATCAGCCGTGCCTCCAGGTCGAATCTTCAAACGACGAC
GATCACGCGTCGCTCCAGTATTCCAGGGTTCATCAGATCCTACGGTACTTATTGCCAAGAAAGCACGAGC
ATCAGCCGTGCCTCCAGGTCGAATCTTCAAAGCGCCATCTCCTTGCACCATTCCTTGCGGCGGCGGTGCT
CAACGGCCTCAACCTACTACTGGGCTGCTTCCTAATGCAGGAGTCGCATAAGGGAGAGCGTCGATATGGT
GCACTCTCAGTACAATCTGCTCTGATGCCGCATAGTTAAGCCAGCCCCGACACCCGCCAACACCCGCTGA
CGCGCCCTGACGGGCTTGTCTGCTCCCGGCATCCGCTTACAGACAAGCTGTGACCGTCTCCGGGAGCTGC
ATGTGTCAGAGGTTTTCACCGTCATCACCGAAACGCGCGAGACGAAAGGGCCTCGTGATACGCCTATTTT
TATAGGTTAATGTCATGATAATAATGGTTTCTTGGTTTCTTAGACGTCAGGTGGCACTTTTCGGGGAAAT
GTGCGCGGAACCCCTATTTGTTTATTTTTCTAAATACATTCAAATATGTATCCGCTCATGAGACAATAAC
CCTGATAAATGCTTCAATAATATTGAAAAAGGAAGAGTATGAGTATTCAACATTTCCGTGTCGCCCTTAT
TCCCTTTTTTGCGGCATTTTGCCTTCCTGTTTTTGCTCACCCAGAAACGCTGGTGAAAGTAAAAGATGCT
GAAGATCAGTTGGGTGCACGAGTGGGTTACATCGAACTGGATCTCAACAGCGGTAAGATCCTTGAGAGTT
TTCGCCCCGAAGAACGTTTTCCAATGATGAGCACTTTTAAAGTTCTGCTATGTGGCGCGGTATTATCCCG
TATTGACGCCGGGCAAGAGCAACTCGGTCGCCGCATACACTATTCTCAGAATGACTTGGTTGAGTACTCA
CCAGTCACAGAAAAGCATCTTACGGATGGCATGACAGTAAGAGAATTATGCAGTGCTGCCATAACCATGA
GTGATAACACTGCGGCCAACTTACTTCTGACAACGATCGGAGGACCGAAGGAGCTAACCGCTTTTTTGCA
CAACATGGGGGATCATGTAACTCGCCTTGATCGTTGGGAACCGGAGCTGAATGAAGCCATACCAAACGAC
GAGCGTGACACCACGATGCCTGTAGCAATGGCAACAACGTTGCGCAAACTATTAACTGGCGAACTACTTA
CTCTAGCTTCCCGGCAACAATTAATAGACTGGATGGAGGCGGATAAAGTTGCAGGACCACTTCTGCGCTC
GGCCCTTCCGGCTGGCTGGTTTATTGCTGATAAATCTGGAGCCGGTGAGCGTGGGTCTCGCGGTATCATT
GCAGCACTGGGGCCAGATGGTAAGCCCTCCCGTATCGTAGTTATCTACACGACGGGGAGTCAGGCAACTA
TGGATGAACGAAATAGACAGATCGCTGAGATAGGTGCCTCACTGATTAAGCATTGGTAACTGTCAGACCA
AGTTTACTCATATATACTTTAGATTGATTTAAAACTTCATTTTTAATTTAAAAGGATCTAGGTGAAGATC
CTTTTTGATAATCTCATGACCAAAATCCCTTAACGTGAGTTTTCGTTCCACTGAGCGTCAGACCCCGTAG
AAAAGATCAAAGGATCTTCTTGAGATCCTTTTTTTCTGCGCGTAATCTGCTGCTTGCAAACAAAAAAACC
ACCGCTACCAGCGGTGGTTTGTTTGCCGGATCAAGAGCTACCAACTCTTTTTCCGAAGGTAACTGGCTTC
AGCAGAGCGCAGATACCAAATACTGTCCTTCTAGTGTAGCCGTAGTTAGGCCACCACTTCAAGAACTCTG
TAGCACCGCCTACATACCTCGCTCTGCTAATCCTGTTACCAGTGGCTGCTGCCAGTGGCGATAAGTCGTG
TCTTACCGGGTTGGACTCAAGACGATAGTTACCGGATAAGGCGCAGCGGTCGGGCTGAACGGGGGGTTCG
TGCACACAGCCCAGCTTGGAGCGAACGACCTACACCGAACTGAGATACCTACAGCGTGAGCTATGAGAAA
GCGCCACGCTTCCCGAAGGGAGAAAGGCGGACAGGTATCCGGTAAGCGGCAGGGTCGGAACAGGAGAGCG
CACGAGGGAGCTTCCAGGGGGAAACGCCTGGTATCTTTATAGTCCTGTCGGGTTTCGCCACCTCTGACTT
GAGCGTCGATTTTTGTGATGCTCGTCAGGGGGGCGGAGCCTATGGAAAAACGCCAGCAACGCGGCCTTTT
TACGGTTCCTGGCCTTTTGCTGGCCTTTTGCTCACATGTTCTTTCCTGCGTTATCCCCTGATTCTGTGGA
TAACCGTATTACCGCCTTTGAGTGAGCTGATACCGCTCGCCGCAGCCGAACGACCGAGCGCAGCGAGTCA
GTGAGCGAGGAAGCGGAAGAGCGCCCAATACGCAAACCGCCTCTCCCCGCGCGTTGGCCGATTCATTAAT
GCAGGAATTCGAGCTCTTTAATGGTCCTTATACGAACGAATATTAAACAATGCGCAGGCGCGCCCATATA
GTTGGTATGTATTCTAATTCCAGACTACTGGCGTGGGATAAACATGTCCCCCTGATTAAAAGGAAAGATT
CCATAGCCCATTAGTGCAAAGATAATTGGTACACCGTCAAAAACACATGGGAGACCACACGATACGACAC
TGTGACCGTAGCATCAATTCCGCACTCGATATAACTCTATCGAAGAACTTCCATGGTACAAACTGGTCGC
CACGGTCTGCTCCACACGGAGATCATCGTATCATTTTTATCGATAGCGGCCGCTATCGATGTATGCCTTG
GCCCTGATGGCATGCCAATTTCACTACAACGGACTATGTGGACCCCGTTATCATGGAAATGCGCTAGTTG
GAGGAAGTTAGACCGCGCCGGAAAAGAGAGGGGTAGAGAAAATGACAACTTGGAAGATATCCACACACGC
ACGGTGAAACGTTAGCAACAATTATTAGGGAAGCGACGCTTGCCCTAGTCCCACGAGTAACCAAGACTCC
AAAAGCCTTTCTGGCACAGAGAGCGAGCCGAAATGGAAAAGAGAAACAATGCCTGCACTAACACTACTGA
GCGATTCGCCTCGCCGCGGAGGACCGAATACTAATAACGACACTTGCGGTCAAAAAGTAGAAGAACAAAT
GCTCAACGATGAGTGAATCAGGTTAGGGTAGTTGGAAAATTATACAGAATGTCTTTGGCAACACACCGGT
GCTATTATACACAATAACTTTTAATGTGTCCCATATTAATTACAAGTGTGCAACATTAAATACAAGTGTG
TAACATTAATTTGCAAGTTTGCAACAATGTTCTTTAGTGTTTAATGGGTCTTGCTAGAGTGGGTTTTTCA
ATTGTTATCCGCTCACAATGATGACTTTGCAATTGTTACCGCTCGCAATTCCGCCTCGTTTGCTAGAGTT
ACTGTGGCAATTGTTATCCGCTCACAATTAGCCTAATGCAATTGTTATCCGATCACAATTTAGTTTCCTG
AATTTTATCCGCTCACAATTGTCTTTACCTTGCTAGAGCTACTCTTCAAATTGATCCGCTCACAATTGCC
CACCCCTAATTGTTATCCGCTCACAATTTTCCATCGTTAATTGTTATCCGCTCACAATTTCATCCCCCCT
GCTAGAGTTCCCGCTTTAATTGTTATCCGCTCACAATTTACGGGTCTGAATTGTTATCCGCTCACAATTT
CATGGGAGGAATTGTTATCCGCTCACAATTTATTACTGCCTGCTAGAGTCCCTTTTATAATTGTTATCCG
TCACAATTCTCTTCGCCTAATTGTTATCCGCTCACAATTAACCCGCGGTAATTGTTATCCGCTCACAATT
AATGCTAACATGCTAGAGCCGCTATGAGAATTGTTATCCGCTCACAATTTCCTTCCTTTAATTGTATCCG
CTCACAATTTCCCCTGTCTAATTGTTATCCGCTCACAATTGTATTTTTTTTGCTAGAGCGTCACTACTGA
TTGGTTATCCGCTCACAATTTGGCGTCTGGAATTGTTATCCGCTCACAATTTATGGTTATGAATTGTTAT
CCGCTCACAATTCCCCTATCTCTGCTAGAGCTTGTCTATTAATTGTTATCCGTTCACAATTTCCGCGACC
CAATAGTTATCCGCTCACAATTCTTTCAATTGTTATCCGCTCACAATTTGTCTCTAGTTGCTAGAGCATG
TGTCTCAATTGTTATCCGCTCACAATTCCAATGTACCAATTGTTATCCGCTCACAATTGGCACCTTTCAA
TTGTTATCCGCTCCCAATTTCGTCCTATGTGCTAGAGTCTTATTACCTATTGTTATCCGCTCACAATTGC
CCTTAGCGAATTGTTATCCGCTCACAATTTTTCTCACACAATTGTTATCCGCTCACAATTCTTCCGGTCT
GCTAGAGCTTCCTACTTAATTGTTATCCGCTCACAATTTTTTTCTTTGTATTGTTATCCGCTCACAATTG
CTTTGATCTAATTGTTATCCGCTCACAATTTTCCTTTCATGCTAGAGCTCCTGTGTCAATTGTTATCCGC
TCATAATTTTAGACGTCGAATTGTTATCCGCTCACAATTTGGTAGACTGAATTGTTATCCGCTCACAATT
TGCCTTTTGCTGCTAGAGTTTTCTTTTTAATTGTTATCCGCTCACAATTTCTTTATTATAATTGTTATCC
GCCACAATTTCTCTCTCCTAATTGTTATCCGCTCACAATTATTGCTTGCTTGCTAGAGTTCCTGGTTCAA
TTGTTATCCGCTCCAATTCTTAGTAGCTAATTGTTATCCGCTCACAATTCGGCTTTTCTAATTGTTATCC
GCTCACAATTTTCGAGTCGGTGCTAGAGTGTTCGTTCAAATTGCTATCCGCTCACAATTTTCTACCCTTA
ATTGTTATCCGCTCACAATTTGAATCGCTTAATTGTTATCCGCTCACAATTGTCCCTTCCTGCTAGAGTT
ACTTCTTCAATTGTTATCGCTCACAATTTTCCGTCCGTAATTGTTATCCGCTCACAATTCTGACCCGTAA
ATTGTTATCCGCTCACAATTCGTTTCTCCATGCTAGAGCTCTTGCTCCAATTGTTATCCGCTCACAATTT
GTTACGCTAATTTGCTATCGCTCTCAATTCCCATTATTTAATTGTAATCCTCCCCAACCAAGGTCCGCAT
TGCTTTTTTTTTTTTTTTTTTTTTTTTTTGCTAGC
