Features (pLannotate 1.2.2; 49 found; start..end, strand, type, name):
    831..884     -  CDS            lacI (fragment): lac repressor; lacI; The lac repressor binds to the lac operator to inhibit transcription in E. coli. This inhibition can be relieved by adding lactose or isopropyl-β-D-thiogalactopyranoside (IPTG).
   1067..1655    -  rep_origin     ori: high-copy-number ColE1/pMB1/pBR322/pUC origin of replication
   1826..2686    -  CDS            AmpR: β-lactamase; bla; confers resistance to ampicillin, carbenicillin, and related antibiotics
   2687..2791    -  promoter       AmpR promoter: bla
   2886..2921    +  CDS            rop (fragment): Rop protein, which maintains plasmids at low copy number; rop
   3023..3071    +  misc_feature   bom (fragment): basis of mobility region from pBR322
   3072..3347    -  CDS            TcR (fragment): tetracycline efflux protein; tet; confers resistance to tetracycline
   4386..5411    -  CDS            HygR: aminoglycoside phosphotransferase from E. coli; aph(4)-Ia; confers resistance to hygromycin
   5911..5927    +  protein_bind   lac operator: The lac repressor binds to the lac operator to inhibit transcription in E. coli. This inhibition can be relieved by adding lactose or isopropyl-β-D-thiogalactopyranoside (IPTG). lac repressor encoded by lacI
   5960..5976    +  protein_bind   lac operator: The lac repressor binds to the lac operator to inhibit transcription in E. coli. This inhibition can be relieved by adding lactose or isopropyl-β-D-thiogalactopyranoside (IPTG). lac repressor encoded by lacI
   5991..6007    +  protein_bind   lac operator: The lac repressor binds to the lac operator to inhibit transcription in E. coli. This inhibition can be relieved by adding lactose or isopropyl-β-D-thiogalactopyranoside (IPTG). lac repressor encoded by lacI
   6069..6085    +  protein_bind   lac operator: The lac repressor binds to the lac operator to inhibit transcription in E. coli. This inhibition can be relieved by adding lactose or isopropyl-β-D-thiogalactopyranoside (IPTG). lac repressor encoded by lacI
   6100..6116    +  protein_bind   lac operator: The lac repressor binds to the lac operator to inhibit transcription in E. coli. This inhibition can be relieved by adding lactose or isopropyl-β-D-thiogalactopyranoside (IPTG). lac repressor encoded by lacI
   6129..6149    +  protein_bind   lac operator (fragment): The lac repressor binds to the lac operator to inhibit transcription in E. coli. This inhibition can be relieved by adding lactose or isopropyl-β-D-thiogalactopyranoside (IPTG). lac repressor encoded by lacI
   6180..6196    +  protein_bind   lac operator: The lac repressor binds to the lac operator to inhibit transcription in E. coli. This inhibition can be relieved by adding lactose or isopropyl-β-D-thiogalactopyranoside (IPTG). lac repressor encoded by lacI
   6211..6227    +  protein_bind   lac operator: The lac repressor binds to the lac operator to inhibit transcription in E. coli. This inhibition can be relieved by adding lactose or isopropyl-β-D-thiogalactopyranoside (IPTG). lac repressor encoded by lacI
   6290..6306    +  protein_bind   lac operator: The lac repressor binds to the lac operator to inhibit transcription in E. coli. This inhibition can be relieved by adding lactose or isopropyl-β-D-thiogalactopyranoside (IPTG). lac repressor encoded by lacI
   6326..6344    +  promoter       T5 promoter (fragment): bacteriophage T5 promoter for E. coli RNA polymerase, with embedded lac operator
   6351..6367    +  protein_bind   lac operator: The lac repressor binds to the lac operator to inhibit transcription in E. coli. This inhibition can be relieved by adding lactose or isopropyl-β-D-thiogalactopyranoside (IPTG). lac repressor encoded by lacI
   6400..6416    +  protein_bind   lac operator: The lac repressor binds to the lac operator to inhibit transcription in E. coli. This inhibition can be relieved by adding lactose or isopropyl-β-D-thiogalactopyranoside (IPTG). lac repressor encoded by lacI
   6431..6447    +  protein_bind   lac operator: The lac repressor binds to the lac operator to inhibit transcription in E. coli. This inhibition can be relieved by adding lactose or isopropyl-β-D-thiogalactopyranoside (IPTG). lac repressor encoded by lacI
   6460..6480    +  protein_bind   lac operator (fragment): The lac repressor binds to the lac operator to inhibit transcription in E. coli. This inhibition can be relieved by adding lactose or isopropyl-β-D-thiogalactopyranoside (IPTG). lac repressor encoded by lacI
   6510..6526    +  protein_bind   lac operator: The lac repressor binds to the lac operator to inhibit transcription in E. coli. This inhibition can be relieved by adding lactose or isopropyl-β-D-thiogalactopyranoside (IPTG). lac repressor encoded by lacI
   6541..6557    +  protein_bind   lac operator: The lac repressor binds to the lac operator to inhibit transcription in E. coli. This inhibition can be relieved by adding lactose or isopropyl-β-D-thiogalactopyranoside (IPTG). lac repressor encoded by lacI
   6572..6588    +  protein_bind   lac operator: The lac repressor binds to the lac operator to inhibit transcription in E. coli. This inhibition can be relieved by adding lactose or isopropyl-β-D-thiogalactopyranoside (IPTG). lac repressor encoded by lacI
   6620..6636    +  protein_bind   lac operator: The lac repressor binds to the lac operator to inhibit transcription in E. coli. This inhibition can be relieved by adding lactose or isopropyl-β-D-thiogalactopyranoside (IPTG). lac repressor encoded by lacI
   6651..6667    +  protein_bind   lac operator: The lac repressor binds to the lac operator to inhibit transcription in E. coli. This inhibition can be relieved by adding lactose or isopropyl-β-D-thiogalactopyranoside (IPTG). lac repressor encoded by lacI
   6682..6698    +  protein_bind   lac operator: The lac repressor binds to the lac operator to inhibit transcription in E. coli. This inhibition can be relieved by adding lactose or isopropyl-β-D-thiogalactopyranoside (IPTG). lac repressor encoded by lacI
   6731..6747    +  protein_bind   lac operator: The lac repressor binds to the lac operator to inhibit transcription in E. coli. This inhibition can be relieved by adding lactose or isopropyl-β-D-thiogalactopyranoside (IPTG). lac repressor encoded by lacI
   6762..6778    +  protein_bind   lac operator: The lac repressor binds to the lac operator to inhibit transcription in E. coli. This inhibition can be relieved by adding lactose or isopropyl-β-D-thiogalactopyranoside (IPTG). lac repressor encoded by lacI
   6793..6809    +  protein_bind   lac operator: The lac repressor binds to the lac operator to inhibit transcription in E. coli. This inhibition can be relieved by adding lactose or isopropyl-β-D-thiogalactopyranoside (IPTG). lac repressor encoded by lacI
   6842..6858    +  protein_bind   lac operator: The lac repressor binds to the lac operator to inhibit transcription in E. coli. This inhibition can be relieved by adding lactose or isopropyl-β-D-thiogalactopyranoside (IPTG). lac repressor encoded by lacI
   6865..6882    +  protein_bind   lac operator (fragment): The lac repressor binds to the lac operator to inhibit transcription in E. coli. This inhibition can be relieved by adding lactose or isopropyl-β-D-thiogalactopyranoside (IPTG). lac repressor encoded by lacI
   6897..6917    +  protein_bind   lac operator (fragment): The lac repressor binds to the lac operator to inhibit transcription in E. coli. This inhibition can be relieved by adding lactose or isopropyl-β-D-thiogalactopyranoside (IPTG). lac repressor encoded by lacI
   6948..6964    +  protein_bind   lac operator: The lac repressor binds to the lac operator to inhibit transcription in E. coli. This inhibition can be relieved by adding lactose or isopropyl-β-D-thiogalactopyranoside (IPTG). lac repressor encoded by lacI
   6979..6995    +  protein_bind   lac operator: The lac repressor binds to the lac operator to inhibit transcription in E. coli. This inhibition can be relieved by adding lactose or isopropyl-β-D-thiogalactopyranoside (IPTG). lac repressor encoded by lacI
   7010..7026    +  protein_bind   lac operator: The lac repressor binds to the lac operator to inhibit transcription in E. coli. This inhibition can be relieved by adding lactose or isopropyl-β-D-thiogalactopyranoside (IPTG). lac repressor encoded by lacI
   7059..7075    +  protein_bind   lac operator: The lac repressor binds to the lac operator to inhibit transcription in E. coli. This inhibition can be relieved by adding lactose or isopropyl-β-D-thiogalactopyranoside (IPTG). lac repressor encoded by lacI
   7120..7136    +  protein_bind   lac operator: The lac repressor binds to the lac operator to inhibit transcription in E. coli. This inhibition can be relieved by adding lactose or isopropyl-β-D-thiogalactopyranoside (IPTG). lac repressor encoded by lacI
   7169..7185    +  protein_bind   lac operator: The lac repressor binds to the lac operator to inhibit transcription in E. coli. This inhibition can be relieved by adding lactose or isopropyl-β-D-thiogalactopyranoside (IPTG). lac repressor encoded by lacI
   7200..7216    +  protein_bind   lac operator: The lac repressor binds to the lac operator to inhibit transcription in E. coli. This inhibition can be relieved by adding lactose or isopropyl-β-D-thiogalactopyranoside (IPTG). lac repressor encoded by lacI
   7279..7295    +  protein_bind   lac operator: The lac repressor binds to the lac operator to inhibit transcription in E. coli. This inhibition can be relieved by adding lactose or isopropyl-β-D-thiogalactopyranoside (IPTG). lac repressor encoded by lacI
   7310..7326    +  protein_bind   lac operator: The lac repressor binds to the lac operator to inhibit transcription in E. coli. This inhibition can be relieved by adding lactose or isopropyl-β-D-thiogalactopyranoside (IPTG). lac repressor encoded by lacI
   7341..7357    +  protein_bind   lac operator: The lac repressor binds to the lac operator to inhibit transcription in E. coli. This inhibition can be relieved by adding lactose or isopropyl-β-D-thiogalactopyranoside (IPTG). lac repressor encoded by lacI
   7390..7406    +  protein_bind   lac operator: The lac repressor binds to the lac operator to inhibit transcription in E. coli. This inhibition can be relieved by adding lactose or isopropyl-β-D-thiogalactopyranoside (IPTG). lac repressor encoded by lacI
   7421..7437    +  protein_bind   lac operator: The lac repressor binds to the lac operator to inhibit transcription in E. coli. This inhibition can be relieved by adding lactose or isopropyl-β-D-thiogalactopyranoside (IPTG). lac repressor encoded by lacI
   7527..7547    +  protein_bind   lac operator (fragment): The lac repressor binds to the lac operator to inhibit transcription in E. coli. This inhibition can be relieved by adding lactose or isopropyl-β-D-thiogalactopyranoside (IPTG). lac repressor encoded by lacI
   7560..7576    +  protein_bind   lac operator: The lac repressor binds to the lac operator to inhibit transcription in E. coli. This inhibition can be relieved by adding lactose or isopropyl-β-D-thiogalactopyranoside (IPTG). lac repressor encoded by lacI
   7639..7655    +  protein_bind   lac operator: The lac repressor binds to the lac operator to inhibit transcription in E. coli. This inhibition can be relieved by adding lactose or isopropyl-β-D-thiogalactopyranoside (IPTG). lac repressor encoded by lacI
>Addgene plasmid #210219 | prDNA spacer-LacOx50-20xMS2-Hyg | addgene full sequence | sequence record 415840 | Addgene NGS Result
TTGTATTTAATGTTGCACACTTGTAATTAATATGGGACACATTAAAAGTTATTGTGTATAATAGCACCGG
TGTGTTGCCAAAGACATTCTGTATAATTTTCCAACTACCCTAACCTGATTCACTCATCGTTGAGCATTTG
TTCTTCTACTTTTTGACCGCAAGTGTCGTTATTAGTATTCGGTCCTCCGCGGCGAGGCGAATCGCTCAGT
AGTGTTAGTGCAGGCATTGTTTCTCTTTTCCATTTCGGCTCGCTCTCTGTGCCAGAAAGGCTTTTGGAGT
CTTGGTTACTCGTGGGACTAGGGCAAGCGTCGCTTCCCTAATAATTGTTGCTAACGTTTCACCGTGCGTG
TGTGGATATCTTCCAAGTTGTCATTTTCTCTACCCCTCTCTTTTCCGGCGCGGTCTAACTTCCTCCAACT
AGCGCATTTCCATGATAACGGGGTCCACATAGTCCGTTGTAGTGAAATTGGCATGCCATCAGGGCCAAGG
CATACATCGATAGCGGCCGCTATCGATAAAAATGATACGATGATCTCCGTGTGGAGCAGACCGTGGCGAC
CAGTTTGTACCATGGAAGTTCTTCGATAGAGTTATATCGAGTGCGGAATTGATGCTACGGTCACAGTGTC
GTATCGTGTGGTCTCCCATGTGTTTTTGACGGTGTACCAATTATCTTTGCACTAATGGGCTATGGAATCT
TTCCTTTTAATCAGGGGGACATGTTTATCCCACGCCAGTAGTCTGGAATTAGAATACATACCAACTATAT
GGGCGCGCCTGCGCATTGTTTAATATTCGTTCGTATAAGGACCATTAAAGAGCTCGAATTCTGCATTAAT
GAATCGGCCAACGCGCGGGGAGAGGCGGTTTGCGTATTGGGCGCTCTTCCGCTTCCTCGCTCACTGACTC
GCTGCGCTCGGTCGTTCGGCTGCGGCGAGCGGTATCAGCTCACTCAAAGGCGGTAATACGGTTATCCACA
GAATCAGGGGATAACGCAGGAAAGAACATGTGAGCAAAAGGCCAGCAAAAGGCCAGGAACCGTAAAAAGG
CCGCGTTGCTGGCGTTTTTCCATAGGCTCCGCCCCCCTGACGAGCATCACAAAAATCGACGCTCAAGTCA
GAGGTGGCGAAACCCGACAGGACTATAAAGATACCAGGCGTTTCCCCCTGGAAGCTCCCTCGTGCGCTCT
CCTGTTCCGACCCTGCCGCTTACCGGATACCTGTCCGCCTTTCTCCCTTCGGGAAGCGTGGCGCTTTCTC
ATAGCTCACGCTGTAGGTATCTCAGTTCGGTGTAGGTCGTTCGCTCCAAGCTGGGCTGTGTGCACGAACC
CCCCGTTCAGCCCGACCGCTGCGCCTTATCCGGTAACTATCGTCTTGAGTCCAACCCGGTAAGACACGAC
TTATCGCCACTGGCAGCAGCCACTGGTAACAGGATTAGCAGAGCGAGGTATGTAGGCGGTGCTACAGAGT
TCTTGAAGTGGTGGCCTAACTACGGCTACACTAGAAGAACAGTATTTGGTATCTGCGCTCTGCTGAAGCC
AGTTACCTTCGGAAAAAGAGTTGGTAGCTCTTGATCCGGCAAACAAACCACCGCTGGTAGCGGTGGTTTT
TTTGTTTGCAAGCAGCAGATTACGCGCAGAAAAAAAGGATCTCAAGAAGATCCTTTGATCTTTTCTACGG
GGTCTGACGCTCAGTGGAACGAAAACTCACGTTAAGGGATTTTGGTCATGAGATTATCAAAAAGGATCTT
CACCTAGATCCTTTTAAATTAAAAATGAAGTTTTAAATCAATCTAAAGTATATATGAGTAAACTTGGTCT
GACAGTTACCAATGCTTAATCAGTGAGGCACCTATCTCAGCGATCTGTCTATTTCGTTCATCCATAGTTG
CCTGACTCCCCGTCGTGTAGATAACTACGATACGGGAGGGCTTACCATCTGGCCCCAGTGCTGCAATGAT
ACCGCGAGACCCACGCTCACCGGCTCCAGATTTATCAGCAATAAACCAGCCAGCCGGAAGGGCCGAGCGC
AGAAGTGGTCCTGCAACTTTATCCGCCTCCATCCAGTCTATTAATTGTTGCCGGGAAGCTAGAGTAAGTA
GTTCGCCAGTTAATAGTTTGCGCAACGTTGTTGCCATTGCTACAGGCATCGTGGTGTCACGCTCGTCGTT
TGGTATGGCTTCATTCAGCTCCGGTTCCCAACGATCAAGGCGAGTTACATGATCCCCCATGTTGTGCAAA
AAAGCGGTTAGCTCCTTCGGTCCTCCGATCGTTGTCAGAAGTAAGTTGGCCGCAGTGTTATCACTCATGG
TTATGGCAGCACTGCATAATTCTCTTACTGTCATGCCATCCGTAAGATGCTTTTCTGTGACTGGTGAGTA
CTCAACCAAGTCATTCTGAGAATAGTGTATGCGGCGACCGAGTTGCTCTTGCCCGGCGTCAATACGGGAT
AATACCGCGCCACATAGCAGAACTTTAAAAGTGCTCATCATTGGAAAACGTTCTTCGGGGCGAAAACTCT
CAAGGATCTTACCGCTGTTGAGATCCAGTTCGATGTAACCCACTCGTGCACCCAACTGATCTTCAGCATC
TTTTACTTTCACCAGCGTTTCTGGGTGAGCAAAAACAGGAAGGCAAAATGCCGCAAAAAAGGGAATAAGG
GCGACACGGAAATGTTGAATACTCATACTCTTCCTTTTTCAATATTATTGAAGCATTTATCAGGGTTATT
GTCTCATGAGCGGATACATATTTGAATGTATTTAGAAAAATAAACAAATAGGGGTTCCGCGCACATTTCC
CCGAAAAGTGCCACCTGACGTCTAAGAAACCATTATTATCATGACATTAACCTATAAAAATAGGCGTATC
ACGAGGCCCTTTCGTCTCGCGCGTTTCGGTGATGACGGTGAAAACCTCTGACACATGCAGCTCCCGGAGA
CGGTCACAGCTTGTCTGTAAGCGGATGCCGGGAGCAGACAAGCCCGTCAGGGCGCGTCAGCGGGTGTTGG
CGGGTGTCGGGGCTGGCTTAACTATGCGGCATCAGAGCAGATTGTACTGAGAGTGCACCATTCGACGCTC
TCCCTTATGCGACTCCTGCATTAGGAAGCAGCCCAGTAGTAGGTTGAGGCCGTTGAGCACCGCCGCCGCA
AGGAATGGTGCAAGGAGATGGCGCCCAACAGTCCCCCGGCCACGGGGCCTGCCACCATACCCACGCCGAA
ACAAGCGCTCATGAGCCCGAAGTGGCGAGCCCGATCTTCCCCATCGGTGATGTCGGCGATATAGGCGCCA
GCAACCGCACCTGTGGCGCCGGTGATGCCGGCCACGATGCGTCCGGCGTAGAGGATCTGGCTAGGAATAC
TGCATAGATAACAAACGCATCAAACACAACTGGTGGCACTATTTCAATCATGTCGAGATCCTACGGTACT
TATTGCCAAGAAAGCACGAGCATCAGCCGTGCCTCCAGGTCGAATCTTCAAACGACGACGATCACGCGTC
GCTCCAGTATTCCAGGGTTCATCAGATCCTACGGTACTTATTGCCAAGAAAGCACGAGCATCAGCCGTGC
CTCCAGGTCGAATCTTCAAACGACGACGATCACGCGTCGCTCCAGTATTCCAGGGTTCATCAGATCCTAC
GGTACTTATTGCCAAGAAAGCACGAGCATCAGCCGTGCCTCCAGGTCGAATCTTCAAACGACGACGATCA
CGCGTCGCTCCAGTATTCCAGGGTTCATCAGATCCTACGGTACTTATTGCCAAGAAAGCACGAGCATCAG
CCGTGCCTCCAGGTCGAATCTTCAAACGACGACGATCACGCGTCGCTCCAGTATTCCAGGGTTCATCAGA
TCCTACGGTACTTATTGCCAAGAAAGCACGAGCATCAGCCGTGCCTCCAGGTCGAATCTTCAAACGACGA
CGATCACGCGTCGCTCCAGTATTCCAGGGTTCATCAGATCGGGCTGCAGGAATTAGCTTTATTTTATGGC
AGCAACGAGACCTTACGTAAAGCAAAACTAAATAAGAGCGGAGACTGCAATGCAGAGTAAAAAAAAAAAA
ACATGAATTTCAGAAGACCTTGCTGTGCAATACTGCATAGATAACAAACGCATCAAACACAACTGGTGGC
ACTATTTCAATCATGTCGATCGACACACCAAGACGAGAAAATTTGAGTTAAACAAGATGCCTACAACCCT
ATATTTATTATCTTCAAGTGATCTTCTCTTCTCTTGTGCGCTGTACGTAAATGTGTTGCAAATAAGGCAT
AGGGCTGAGTACAGGCACCACACGCGAGGAAAATCATAAGCACTAGCCGTGTCAACTCACAGCGACTACA
GAACAATTTTGGCCACACAACCCGGTGTTAGGATCTCCGAGGCCTCTATTCCTTTGCCCTCGGACGAGTG
CTGGGGCGTCGGTTTCCACTATCGGCGAGTACTTCTACACAGCCATCGGTCCAGACGGCCGCGCTTCTGC
GGGCGATTTGTGTACGCCCGACAGTCCCGGCTCCGGATCGGACGATTGCGTCGCATCGACCCTGCGCCCA
AGCTGCATCATCGAAATTGCCGTCAACCAAGCTCTGATAGAGTTGGTCAAGACCAATGCGGAGCATATAC
GCCCGGAGCCGCGGCGATCCTGCAAGCTCCGGATGCCTCCGCTCGAAGTAGCGCGTCTGCTGCTCCATAC
AAGCCAACCACGGCCTCCAGAAGAAGATGTTGGCGACCTCGTATTGGGAATCCCCGAACATCGCCTCGCT
CCAGTCAATGACCGCTGTTATGCGGCCATTGTCCGTCAGGACATTGTTGGAGCCGAAATCCGCGTGCACG
AGGTGCCGGACTTCGGGGCAGTCCTCGGCCCAAAGCATCAGCTCATCGAGAGCCTGCGCGACGGACGCAC
TGACGGTGTCGTCCATCACAGTTTGCCAGTGATACACATGGGGATCAGCAATCGCGCATATGAAATCACG
CCATGTAGTGTATTGACCGATTCCTTGCGGTCCGAATGGGCCGAACCCGCTCGTCTGGCTAAGATCGGCC
GCAGCGATCGCATCCATGGCCTCCGCGACCGGCTGCAGAACAGCGGGCAGTTCGGTTTCAGGCAGGTCTT
GCAACGTGACACCCTGTGCACGGCGGGAGATGCAATAGGTCAGGCTCTCGCTGAATTCCCCAATGTCAAG
CACTTCCGGAATCGGGAGCGCGGCCGATGCAAAGTGCCGATAAACATAACGATCTTTGTAGAAACCATCG
GCGCAGCTATTTACCCGCAGGACATATCCACGCCCTCCTACATCGAAGCTGAAAGCACGAGATTCTTCGC
CCTCCGAGAGCTGCATCAGGTCGGAGACGCTGTCGAACTTTTCGATCAGAAACTTCTCGACAGACGTCGC
GGTGAGTTCAGGCTTTTTCATCACTAGTTCTAGAGCTTATTTTATGGCAGCAACGAGACCTTACGTAAAG
CAAAACTAAATAAGAGCGGAGACTGCAATGCAGAGTAAAAAAAAAAAAAACATGAATTTCAGAAGACCTT
GCTGTGCCCGGGCTCTGAGAGCGGTCAGTTGCTCTCCTGCTCCGTACGCCGTAAGCGCTACTTTTACTGC
TTAATCTTTCCTATATAAGATATATTTCTATTACTATATATACTTTTTTAACTTTATCATTATTATCCTA
TTGTGTGTTGTATTGACTTTACAATAAAACATATTATATCTAACATGTCAAAAGCATCGGCTCTTCAATA
CAGTTACCCGTCCCTTATCAACACAGTACAATATACTCTGTCATGACAATAAGTATATATAAGAGCCAGA
ATGCACCCGCGCTGGGTGGAAAGCTAGCAAGCGGACCTTAATTGTGGCGGATAACAATTAAATAATAGGA
ATTGTGAGCGATAGCAATTAGCGTAGCAAATTGTGAGCGGATAACAATTGGAGCAAGAGCTCTAGCATGG
AGAAACGAATTGTGAGCGGATAACAATTTACGGGTCAGAATTGTGAGCGGATAACAATTACGGACGGAAA
ATTGTGAGCGATAACAATTGAAGAAGTAACTCTAGCAGGAAGGGACAATTGTGAGCGGATAACAATTAAG
CGATTCAAATTGTGAGCGGATAACAATTAAGGGTAGAAAATTGTGAGCGGATAGCAATTTGAACGAACAC
TCTAGCACCGACTCGAAAATTGTGAGCGGATAACAATTAGAAAAGCCGAATTGTGAGCGGATAACAATTA
GCTACTAAGAATTGGAGCGGATAACAATTGAACCAGGAACTCTAGCAAGCAAGCAATAATTGTGAGCGGA
TAACAATTAGGAGAGAGAAATTGTGGCGGATAACAATTATAATAAAGAAATTGTGAGCGGATAACAATTA
AAAAGAAAACTCTAGCAGCAAAAGGCAAATTGTGAGCGGATAACAATTCAGTCTACCAAATTGTGAGCGG
ATAACAATTCGACGTCTAAAATTATGAGCGGATAACAATTGACACAGGAGCTCTAGCATGAAAGGAAAAT
TGTGAGCGGATAACAATTAGATCAAAGCAATTGTGAGCGGATAACAATACAAAGAAAAAAATTGTGAGCG
GATAACAATTAAGTAGGAAGCTCTAGCAGACCGGAAGAATTGTGAGCGGATAACAATTGTGTGAGAAAAA
TTGTGAGCGGATAACAATTCGCTAAGGGCAATTGTGAGCGGATAACAATTAGTAATTGGACTCTAGCACA
TAGGACGAAATTGTGAGCGGATAACAATTGAAAGGTGCCAATTGTGAGCGGATAACAATTGGTACATTGG
AATTGTGAGCGGATAACAATTGAGACACATGCTCTAGCAACTAGAGACAAATTGTGAGCGGATAACAATT
GAAAGAATTGTGAGCGGATAACTATTGGGTCGCGGAAATTGTGAACGGATAACAATTAATAGACAAGCTC
TAGCAGAGATAGGGGAATTGTGAGCGGATAACAATTCATAACCATAAATTGTGAGCGGATAACAATTCCA
GACGCCAAATTGTGAGCGGATAACAATCAGTAGTGACGCTCTAGCAAAAAAAATACAATTGTGAGCGGAT
AACAATTAGACAGGGGAAATTGTGAGCGGATACAATTAAAGGAAGGAAATTGTGAGCGGATAACAATTCT
CATAGCGGCTCTAGCATGTTAGCATTAATTGTGAGCGGATAACAATTACCGCGGGTTAATTGTGAGCGGA
TAACAATTAGGCGAAGAGAATTGTGACGGATAACAATTATAAAAGGGACTCTAGCAGGCAGTAATAAATT
GTGAGCGGATAACAATTCCTCCCATGAAATTGTGAGCGGATAACAATTCAGACCCGTAAATTGTGAGCGG
ATAACAATTAAAGCGGGAACTCTAGCAGGGGGGATGAAATTGTGAGCGGATAACAATTAACGATGGAAAA
TTGTGAGCGGATAACAATTAGGGGTGGGCAATTGTGAGCGGATCAATTTGAAGAGTAGCTCTAGCAAGGT
AAAGACAATTGTGAGCGGATAAAATTCAGGAAACTAAATTGTGATCGGATAACAATTGCATTAGGCTAAT
TGTGAGCGGATAACAATTGCCACAGTAACTCTAGCAAACGAGGCGGAATTGCGAGCGGTAACAATTGCAA
AGTCATCATTGTGAGCGGATAACAATTGAAAAACCCACTCTAGCAAGACCCATTAAACACTAAAGAACAT
TGTTGCAAACTTGCAAATTAATGTTACACAC
